Addgene plasmid #107544: pAAV-AICD-NES-IRES-hrGFP
Purpose: AAV-mediated expression of AICD (last 50 amino acids of APP) with Nuclear Export Signal (NES: CTCCCTCCACTAGAGCGACTAACCTTA) at C-term end and IRES-mediated co-expression of hrGFP
Depositing lab: Hélène Marie. Depositing organization: CNRS UMR 7275, Institut de Pharmacologie Moleculaire et Cellulaire (IPMC). Publication: Physiological and pathophysiological control of synaptic GluN2B-NMDA receptors by the C-terminal domain of amyloid precursor protein. Pousinha PA, Mouska X, Raymond EF, Gwizdek C, Dhib G, Poupon G, Zaragosi LE, Giudici C, Bethus I, Pacary E, Willem M, Marie H. Elife. 2017 Jul 6;6. doi: 10.7554/eLife.25659. PubMed 28682239.
Backbone
  Vector backbone: pAAV-IRES-hrGFP
  Backbone manufacturer: Agilent Technologies
  Vector type: AAV
Growth in bacteria
  Bacterial resistance: Ampicillin, 100 μg/mL
  Growth temperature: 37°C
  Growth strain: NEB Stable
  Copy number: High Copy
Gene/Insert
  Gene/Insert name: AICD-NES
  Species: H. sapiens (human)
  Mutation: None
  Entrez Gene: APP (a.k.a. AAA, ABETA, ABPP, AD1, APPI, CTFgamma, CVAP, PN-II, PN2, alpha-sAPP, preA4)
  Promoter: CMV
  Cloning method: Restriction Enzyme; 5′ cloning site BamHI (not destroyed); 3′ cloning site XhoI (not destroyed)
  Sequencing primers: 5′ ATTCTGAGTCCAAGCTAGGC
Terms and licenses: Academic/Nonprofit Terms; Industry Terms: Not Available to Industry
Depositor comments: Please note: Flag tag is not in frame with the insert and the left ITR has been altered but does not perturb virus production and expression.
How to cite: pAAV-AICD-NES-IRES-hrGFP was a gift from Hélène Marie (Addgene plasmid # 107544 ; http://n2t.net/addgene:107544 ; RRID:Addgene_107544)
