[The description below was written by a language model from this plasmid's Addgene catalogue record and pLannotate feature annotations shown in this document.]
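Description:
pAAV-AICD-NES-IRES-hrGFP is an AAV transfer plasmid built on the commercial pAAV-IRES-hrGFP backbone, used to package a recombinant adeno-associated virus genome for delivery into mammalian cells. It is maintained in bacteria as a high-copy plasmid through a ColE1/pUC-type origin and selected with ampicillin via the β-lactamase gene. An f1 phage origin is also present. The expression cassette lies between AAV2 inverted terminal repeats, which provide the signals for replication and encapsidation of the vector genome. The right ITR is annotated as complete, whereas the left ITR appears only as two short fragments. This agrees with the depositor's note that the left ITR is altered, reportedly without impairing virus production or expression.

Within the ITRs, the CMV immediate-early enhancer and promoter, followed by a chimeric region containing a truncated β-globin intron, drive a bicistronic transcript terminated by the human growth hormone polyadenylation signal. The first cistron, cloned between BamHI and XhoI, encodes AICD, the last 50 amino acids of human amyloid precursor protein, with a nuclear export signal fused to its C-terminus, presumably to bias the fragment away from the nucleus. The annotation software matched this segment to a guinea pig APP entry, but the record gives the species as human. A FLAG tag remnant from the backbone sits downstream, but the depositor states it is not in frame with the insert, so the protein is untagged. An EMCV IRES then allows cap-independent translation of humanized Renilla GFP from the same mRNA, marking transduced cells. T3 and T7 promoters flank the cloning and reporter region. The associated publication concerns control of synaptic GluN2B-containing NMDA receptors by the APP C-terminal domain.
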