Features (pLannotate 1.2.2; 23 found; start..end, strand, type, name):
     70..126     +  repeat_region  AAV2 ITR (fragment): inverted terminal repeat of adeno-associated virus serotype 2 inverted
    126..188     -  repeat_region  AAV2 ITR (fragment): inverted terminal repeat of adeno-associated virus serotype 2 inverted
    264..567     +  enhancer       CMV enhancer: human cytomegalovirus immediate early enhancer
    568..771     +  promoter       CMV promoter: human cytomegalovirus (CMV) immediate early promoter
    920..947     +  intron         CMV intron (fragment): modified intron A from human cytomegalovirus (CMV)
    952..1298    +  intron         β-globin intron (fragment): internally truncated intron from human β-globin
   1302..1349    +  CDS            HBB (fragment): HBB_COLGU - Experimental evidence at transcript level: Swiss-Prot protein existence level 2. Involved in oxygen transport from the lung to the various peripheral tissues. From Colobus guereza (Mantled guereza) (Eastern black-and-white colobus monkey).
   1369..1387    +  promoter       T3 promoter: promoter for bacteriophage T3 RNA polymerase
   1400..1428    +  misc_feature   MCS (fragment): pBluescript multiple cloning site
   1445..1600    +  CDS            APP (fragment): A4_CAVPO - Experimental evidence at protein level: Swiss-Prot protein existence level 1. N-APP binds TNFRSF21 triggering caspase activation and degeneration of both neuronal cell bodies (via caspase-3) and axons (via caspase-6). From Cavia porcellus (Guinea pig).
   1640..1660    +  CDS            FLAG (fragment): FLAG® epitope tag, followed by an enterokinase cleavage site
   1744..2316    +  misc_feature   IRES: internal ribosome entry site (IRES) of the encephalomyocarditis virus (EMCV)
   2328..3047    +  CDS            hrGFP: humanized Renilla green fluorescent protein mammalian codon-optimized
   3078..3096    -  promoter       T7 promoter: promoter for bacteriophage T7 RNA polymerase
   3104..3580    +  polyA_signal   hGH poly(A) signal: human growth hormone polyadenylation signal
   3620..3760    +  repeat_region  AAV2 ITR: inverted terminal repeat of adeno-associated virus serotype 2 inverted
   3765..3816    -  misc_feature   bom (fragment): basis of mobility region from pBR322
   3835..4290    +  rep_origin     f1 ori (sequence partly withheld): f1 bacteriophage origin of replication; arrow indicates direction of (+) strand synthesis
   4291..4340    -  misc_feature   bom (fragment): basis of mobility region from pBR322
   4442..4477    -  CDS            rop (fragment): Rop protein, which maintains plasmids at low copy number; rop
   4572..4676    +  promoter       AmpR promoter: bla
   4677..5537    +  CDS            AmpR: β-lactamase; bla; confers resistance to ampicillin, carbenicillin, and related antibiotics
   5708..6296    +  rep_origin     ori: high-copy-number ColE1/pMB1/pBR322/pUC origin of replication
>Addgene plasmid #107544 | pAAV-AICD-NES-IRES-hrGFP | addgene full sequence | sequence record 209555 | Addgene NGS Result
GCCAGCAACGCGGCCTTTTTACGGTTCCTGGCCTTTTGCTGGCCTTTTGCTCACATGTCCTGCAGGCAGC
TGCGCGCTCGCTCGCTCACTGAGGCCGGGCGACCAAAGGTCGCCCGACGCCCGGGCGGCCTCAGTGAGCG
AGCGAGCGCGCAGAGAGGGAGTGGCCAACTCCATCACTAGGGGTTCCTGCGGCCGCACGCGTCTAGTTAT
TAATAGTAATCAATTACGGGGTCATTAGTTCATAGCCCATATATGGAGTTCCGCGTTACATAACTTACGG
TAAATGGCCCGCCTGGCTGACCGCCCAACGACCCCCGCCCATTGACGTCAATAATGACGTATGTTCCCAT
AGTAACGCCAATAGGGACTTTCCATTGACGTCAATGGGTGGAGTATTTACGGTAAACTGCCCACTTGGCA
GTACATCAAGTGTATCATATGCCAAGTACGCCCCCTATTGACGTCAATGACGGTAAATGGCCCGCCTGGC
ATTATGCCCAGTACATGACCTTATGGGACTTTCCTACTTGGCAGTACATCTACGTATTAGTCATCGCTAT
TACCATGGTGATGCGGTTTTGGCAGTACATCAATGGGCGTGGATAGCGGTTTGACTCACGGGGATTTCCA
AGTCTCCACCCCATTGACGTCAATGGGAGTTTGTTTTGGCACCAAAATCAACGGGACTTTCCAAAATGTC
GTAACAACTCCGCCCCATTGACGCAAATGGGCGGTAGGCGTGTACGGTGGGAGGTCTATATAAGCAGAGC
TCGTTTAGTGAACCGTCAGATCGCCTGGAGACGCCATCCACGCTGTTTTGACCTCCATAGAAGACACCGG
GACCGATCCAGCCTCCGCGGATTCGAATCCCGGCCGGGAACGGTGCATTGGAACGCGGATTCCCCGTGCC
AAGAGTGACGTAAGTACCGCCTATAGAGTCTATAGGCCCACAAAAAATGCTTTCTTCTTTTAATATACTT
TTTTGTTTATCTTATTTCTAATACTTTCCCTAATCTCTTTCTTTCAGGGCAATAATGATACAATGTATCA
TGCCTCTTTGCACCATTCTAAAGAATAACAGTGATAATTTCTGGGTTAAGGCAATAGCAATATTTCTGCA
TATAAATATTTCTGCATATAAATTGTAACTGATGTAAGAGGTTTCATATTGCTAATAGCAGCTACAATCC
AGCTACCATTCTGCTTTTATTTTATGGTTGGGATAAGGCTGGATTATTCTGAGTCCAAGCTAGGCCCTTT
TGCTAATCATGTTCATACCTCTTATCTTCCTCCCACAGCTCCTGGGCAACGTGCTGGTCTGTGTGCTGGC
CCATCACTTTGGCAAAGAATTGGGATTCGAACATCGATAATTAACCCTCACTAAAGGGAACAAAAGCTGG
AGCTCCACCGCGGTGGCGGCCGCTCTAGCCCGGGCGGATCCGCCACCATGGTGATGCTGAAGAAGAAACA
GTACACATCCATTCATCATGGTGTGGTGGAGGTTGACGCCGCTGTCACCCCAGAGGAGCGCCACCTGTCC
AAGATGCAGCAGAACGGCTACGAAAATCCAACCTACAAGTTCTTTGAGCAGATGCAGAACCTCCCTCCAC
TAGAGCGACTAACCTTATGACTCGAGGACTACAAGGATGACGATGACAAGGATTACAAAGACGACGATGA
TAAGGACTATAAGGATGATGACGACAAATAATAGCAATTCCTCGACGACTGCATAGGGTTACCCCCCTCT
CCCTCCCCCCCCCCTAACGTTACTGGCCGAAGCCGCTTGGAATAAGGCCGGTGTGCGTTTGTCTATATGT
TATTTTCCACCATATTGCCGTCTTTTGGCAATGTGAGGGCCCGGAAACCTGGCCCTGTCTTCTTGACGAG
CATTCCTAGGGGTCTTTCCCCTCTCGCCAAAGGAATGCAAGGTCTGTTGAATGTCGTGAAGGAAGCAGTT
CCTCTGGAAGCTTCTTGAAGACAAACAACGTCTGTAGCGACCCTTTGCAGGCAGCGGAACCCCCCACCTG
GCGACAGGTGCCTCTGCGGCCAAAAGCCACGTGTATAAGATACACCTGCAAAGGCGGCACAACCCCAGTG
CCACGTTGTGAGTTGGATAGTTGTGGAAAGAGTCAAATGGCTCTCCTCAAGCGTATTCAACAAGGGGCTG
AAGGATGCCCAGAAGGTACCCCATTGTATGGGATCTGATCTGGGGCCTCGGTGCACATGCTTTACATGTG
TTTAGTCGAGGTTAAAAAACGTCTAGGCCCCCCGAACCACGGGGACGTGGTTTTCCTTTGAAAAACACGA
TGATAATGGCCACAACCATGGTGAGCAAGCAGATCCTGAAGAACACCGGCCTGCAGGAGATCATGAGCTT
CAAGGTGAACCTGGAGGGCGTGGTGAACAACCACGTGTTCACCATGGAGGGCTGCGGCAAGGGCAACATC
CTGTTCGGCAACCAGCTGGTGCAGATCCGCGTGACCAAGGGCGCCCCCCTGCCCTTCGCCTTCGACATCC
TGAGCCCCGCCTTCCAGTACGGCAACCGCACCTTCACCAAGTACCCCGAGGACATCAGCGACTTCTTCAT
CCAGAGCTTCCCCGCCGGCTTCGTGTACGAGCGCACCCTGCGCTACGAGGACGGCGGCCTGGTGGAGATC
CGCAGCGACATCAACCTGATCGAGGAGATGTTCGTGTACCGCGTGGAGTACAAGGGCCGCAACTTCCCCA
ACGACGGCCCCGTGATGAAGAAGACCATCACCGGCCTGCAGCCCAGCTTCGAGGTGGTGTACATGAACGA
CGGCGTGCTGGTGGGCCAGGTGATCCTGGTGTACCGCCTGAACAGCGGCAAGTTCTACAGCTGCCACATG
CGCACCCTGATGAAGAGCAAGGGCGTGGTGAAGGACTTCCCCGAGTACCACTTCATCCAGCACCGCCTGG
AGAAGACCTACGTGGAGGACGGCGGCTTCGTGGAGCAGCACGAGACCGCCATCGCCCAGCTGACCAGCCT
GGGCAAGCCCCTGGGCAGCCTGCACGAGTGGGTGTAATAGGGTACCAGGTAAGTGTACCCAATTCGCCCT
ATAGTGAGTCGTATTAGATCTACGGGTGGCATCCCTGTGACCCCTCCCCAGTGCCTCTCCTGGCCCTGGA
AGTTGCCACTCCAGTGCCCACCAGCCTTGTCCTAATAAAATTAAGTTGCATCATTTTGTCTGACTAGGTG
TCCTTCTATAATATTATGGGGTGGAGGGGGGTGGTATGGAGCAAGGGGCAAGTTGGGAAGACAACCTGTA
GGGCCTGCGGGGTCTATTGGGAACCAAGCTGGAGTGCAGTGGCACAATCTTGGCTCACTGCAATCTCCGC
CTCCTGGGTTCAAGCGATTCTCCTGCCTCAGCCTCCCGAGTTGTTGGGATTCCAGGCATGCATGACCAGG
CTCAGCTAATTTTTGTTTTTTTGGTAGAGACGGGGTTTCACCATATTGGCCAGGCTGGTCTCCAACTCCT
AATCTCAGGTGATCTACCCACCTTGGCCTCCCAAATTGCTGGGATTACAGGCGTGAACCACTGCTCCCTT
CCCTGTCCTTCTGATTTTGTAGGTAACCACGTGCGGACCGAGCGGCCGCAGGAACCCCTAGTGATGGAGT
TGGCCACTCCCTCTCTGCGCGCTCGCTCGCTCACTGAGGCCGGGCGACCAAAGGTCGCCCGACGCCCGGG
CTTTGCCCGGGCGGCCTCAGTGAGCGAGCGAGCGCGCAGCTGCCTGCAGGGGCGCCTGATGCGGTATTTT
CTCCTTACGCATCTGTGCGGTATTTCACACCGCATA
[95 nt withheld, positions 3817-3911]
T
[46 nt withheld, positions 3913-3958]
C
[141 nt withheld, positions 3960-4100]
CCTTTGACGTTGGAGTCCACGTTCTTT
[37 nt withheld, positions 4128-4164]
ACTCTATCTCGGGCTATTCTTTTGATTTATAAGGGATTTTGCCGATTTCGGTCTATTGGTTAAAAAATGA
GCTGATTTAACAAAAATTTAACGCGAATTTTAACAAAATATTAACGTTTACAATTTTATGGTGCACTCTC
AGTACAATCTGCTCTGATGCCGCATAGTTAAGCCAGCCCCGACACCCGCCAACACCCGCTGACGCGCCCT
GACGGGCTTGTCTGCTCCCGGCATCCGCTTACAGACAAGCTGTGACCGTCTCCGGGAGCTGCATGTGTCA
GAGGTTTTCACCGTCATCACCGAAACGCGCGAGACGAAAGGGCCTCGTGATACGCCTATTTTTATAGGTT
AATGTCATGATAATAATGGTTTCTTAGACGTCAGGTGGCACTTTTCGGGGAAATGTGCGCGGAACCCCTA
TTTGTTTATTTTTCTAAATACATTCAAATATGTATCCGCTCATGAGACAATAACCCTGATAAATGCTTCA
ATAATATTGAAAAAGGAAGAGTATGAGTATTCAACATTTCCGTGTCGCCCTTATTCCCTTTTTTGCGGCA
TTTTGCCTTCCTGTTTTTGCTCACCCAGAAACGCTGGTGAAAGTAAAAGATGCTGAAGATCAGTTGGGTG
CACGAGTGGGTTACATCGAACTGGATCTCAACAGCGGTAAGATCCTTGAGAGTTTTCGCCCCGAAGAACG
TTTTCCAATGATGAGCACTTTTAAAGTTCTGCTATGTGGCGCGGTATTATCCCGTATTGACGCCGGGCAA
GAGCAACTCGGTCGCCGCATACACTATTCTCAGAATGACTTGGTTGAGTACTCACCAGTCACAGAAAAGC
ATCTTACGGATGGCATGACAGTAAGAGAATTATGCAGTGCTGCCATAACCATGAGTGATAACACTGCGGC
CAACTTACTTCTGACAACGATCGGAGGACCGAAGGAGCTAACCGCTTTTTTGCACAACATGGGGGATCAT
GTAACTCGCCTTGATCGTTGGGAACCGGAGCTGAATGAAGCCATACCAAACGACGAGCGTGACACCACGA
TGCCTGTAGCAATGGCAACAACGTTGCGCAAACTATTAACTGGCGAACTACTTACTCTAGCTTCCCGGCA
ACAATTAATAGACTGGATGGAGGCGGATAAAGTTGCAGGACCACTTCTGCGCTCGGCCCTTCCGGCTGGC
TGGTTTATTGCTGATAAATCTGGAGCCGGTGAGCGTGGGTCTCGCGGTATCATTGCAGCACTGGGGCCAG
ATGGTAAGCCCTCCCGTATCGTAGTTATCTACACGACGGGGAGTCAGGCAACTATGGATGAACGAAATAG
ACAGATCGCTGAGATAGGTGCCTCACTGATTAAGCATTGGTAACTGTCAGACCAAGTTTACTCATATATA
CTTTAGATTGATTTAAAACTTCATTTTTAATTTAAAAGGATCTAGGTGAAGATCCTTTTTGATAATCTCA
TGACCAAAATCCCTTAACGTGAGTTTTCGTTCCACTGAGCGTCAGACCCCGTAGAAAAGATCAAAGGATC
TTCTTGAGATCCTTTTTTTCTGCGCGTAATCTGCTGCTTGCAAACAAAAAAACCACCGCTACCAGCGGTG
GTTTGTTTGCCGGATCAAGAGCTACCAACTCTTTTTCCGAAGGTAACTGGCTTCAGCAGAGCGCAGATAC
CAAATACTGTTCTTCTAGTGTAGCCGTAGTTAGGCCACCACTTCAAGAACTCTGTAGCACCGCCTACATA
CCTCGCTCTGCTAATCCTGTTACCAGTGGCTGCTGCCAGTGGCGATAAGTCGTGTCTTACCGGGTTGGAC
TCAAGACGATAGTTACCGGATAAGGCGCAGCGGTCGGGCTGAACGGGGGGTTCGTGCACACAGCCCAGCT
TGGAGCGAACGACCTACACCGAACTGAGATACCTACAGCGTGAGCTATGAGAAAGCGCCACGCTTCCCGA
AGGGAGAAAGGCGGACAGGTATCCGGTAAGCGGCAGGGTCGGAACAGGAGAGCGCACGAGGGAGCTTCCA
GGGGGAAACGCCTGGTATCTTTATAGTCCTGTCGGGTTTCGCCACCTCTGACTTGAGCGTCGATTTTTGT
GATGCTCGTCAGGGGGGCGGAGCCTATGGAAAAAC
